>Addgene plasmid #130607 | pTK_Pax7_enh_218_Citrine | addgene full sequence | sequence record 259025 | Addgene NGS Result
GTGCAGGCTTGAAAACTCAAAGGAGGGCAGGGTAAGTGAGCTCCGTGCTGCTCGTCCAAAGCTCGCTCCT
CCATCCCTGCCCCAGTGCTCAGAGTTAGACTGATTTTCCAGGCTTTTTAACTCCTCCTCCGCAGGGGCCC
AACCAGCCCTGCTCCCAAATTCCCCCCCCCCAGACAAATCTGGGAAGGATCTCATGCCGGCAGAGTCGGG
AGGTGGGATCCCATCAAGGCAAAGCGGCTTTGCAAGGCTCCGGGGCCCTTCCGGGGGGAGGAGAAGCTTT
AGAAAGCAAAGGGCAGTGCATCCCCTAAGCCCCAGTCCAGCAGGAAGGTGAGGGAGGAGGGGACAGAGAC
GAGGAGGAAGGGGACCCGGCGCTCTATACAACAACTCTTGTGTCCTTCCAGAGAATGGATGCTCCTCACA
ATAGCTCACCAGGCCACTGGCGGGGGATAAAGGGCTCATTTTACCACTTGCCAGGCTCCAAATATTTCCA
ATTTGCCACTTTAATTGATGTCAATAAGGTTATGCTAAAGTCGGGGATTTGCAGCCATCCCAGCGCTGCC
GTGGCCCCCCGAGGTGACGGGTTGTCCCCTCACCTCCCCCAGCACGAATTCAGCAGCGCCGGTCCAGCAA
ACTACTCACACCCTTAACCGGGCACCCAGGGGTCACTTTGCTGATTGCAGGAGGCAATTGCATTAAGGCA
GTATATTGGGATGGAGGCCTGTAGGCAGTGGCTTGCCCCACGCTCACCCACAGGAACAAACTGTTGGCTA
GCCCGGGCTCGAGATCTGCGATCTAAGTAAGCTTGCTGCTTCATCCCCGTGGCCCGTTGCTCGCGTTTGC
TGGCGGTGTCCCCGGAAGAAATATATTTGCATGTCTTTAGTTCTATGATGACACAAACCCCGCCCAGCGT
CTTGTCATTGGCGAATTCGAACACGCAGATGCAGTCGGGGCGGCGCGGTCCCAGGTCCACTTCGCATATT
AAGGTGACGCGTGTGGCCTCGAACACCGAGCGACCCTGCAGCGACCCGCTTAACAGCGTCAACAGCGTGC
CGCAGATCCCAAGCTTGCGGCCGCTTAAGCTGCAGAAGTTGGTCGTGAGGCACTGGGCAGGTAAGTATCA
AGGTTACAAGACAGGTTTAAGGAGACCAATAGAAACTGGGCTTGTCGAGACAGAGAAGACTCTTGCGTTT
CTGATAGGCACCTATTGGTCTTACTGACATCCACTTTGCCTTTCTCTCCACAGGTGTCCACTCCCAGGTT
CAATACAGCTCTTAAGCGGCCGCAAGCTAGCTTGCCGCCACCATGGTGAGCAAGGGCGAGGAGCTGTTCA
CCGGGGTGGTGCCCATCCTGGTCGAGCTGGACGGCGACGTAAACGGCCACAAGTTCAGCGTGTCCGGCGA
GGGCGAGGGCGATGCCACCTACGGCAAGCTGACCCTGAAGTTCATCTGCACCACCGGCAAGCTGCCCGTG
CCCTGGCCCACCCTCGTGACCACCTTCGGCTACGGCCTGATGTGCTTCGCCCGCTACCCCGACCACATGA
AGCAGCACGACTTCTTCAAGTCCGCCATGCCCGAAGGCTACGTCCAGGAGCGCACCATCTTCTTCAAGGA
CGACGGCAACTACAAGACCCGCGCCGAGGTGAAGTTCGAGGGCGACACCCTGGTGAACCGCATCGAGCTG
AAGGGCATCGACTTCAAGGAGGACGGCAACATCCTGGGGCACAAGCTGGAGTACAACTACAACAGCCACA
ACGTCTATATCATGGCCGACAAGCAGAAGAACGGCATCAAGGTGAACTTCAAGATCCGCCACAACATCGA
GGACGGCAGCGTGCAGCTCGCCGACCACTACCAGCAGAACACCCCCATCGGCGACGGCCCCGTGCTGCTG
CCCGACAACCACTACCTGAGCTACCAGTCCGCCCTGAGCAAAGACCCCAACGAGAAGCGCGATCACATGG
TCCTGCTGGAGTTCGTGACCGCCGCCGGGATCACTCTCGGCATGGACGAGCTGTACAAGTGAGCCTCTAG
ACTCCCTCAGCGGCGCGCCTGGTGTTCCTCGAGATCGGAGTCCTAAATCGACTGCCTTAGCGGTAGGACA
GTAGATCAGTCAGCGACGTGACGAACCCTCGCAGGATCAAGATCCCACGTGTCTAGAGTCGGGGCGGCCG
GCCGCTTCGAGCAGACATGATAAGATACATTGATGAGTTTGGACAAACCACAACTAGAATGCAGTGAAAA
AAATGCTTTATTTGTGAAATTTGTGATGCTATTGCTTTATTTGTAACCATTATAAGCTGCAATAAACAAG
TTAACAACAACAATTGCATTCATTTTATGTTTCAGGTTCAGGGGGAGGTGTGGGAGGTTTTTTAAAGCAA
GTAAAACCTCTACAAATGTGGTAAAATCGATAAGGATCCGTCGACCGATGCCCTTGAGAGCCTTCAACCC
AGTCAGCTCCTTCCGGTGGGCGCGGGGCATGACTATCGTCGCCGCACTTATGACTGTCTTCTTTATCATG
CAACTCGTAGGACAGGTGCCGGCAGCGCTCTTCCGCTTCCTCGCTCACTGACTCGCTGCGCTCGGTCGTT
CGGCTGCGGCGAGCGGTATCAGCTCACTCAAAGGCGGTAATACGGTTATCCACAGAATCAGGGGATAACG
CAGGAAAGAACATGTGAGCAAAAGGCCAGCAAAAGGCCAGGAACCGTAAAAAGGCCGCGTTGCTGGCGTT
TTTCCATAGGCTCCGCCCCCCTGACGAGCATCACAAAAATCGACGCTCAAGTCAGAGGTGGCGAAACCCG
ACAGGACTATAAAGATACCAGGCGTTTCCCCCTGGAAGCTCCCTCGTGCGCTCTCCTGTTCCGACCCTGC
CGCTTACCGGATACCTGTCCGCCTTTCTCCCTTCGGGAAGCGTGGCGCTTTCTCATAGCTCACGCTGTAG
GTATCTCAGTTCGGTGTAGGTCGTTCGCTCCAAGCTGGGCTGTGTGCACGAACCCCCCGTTCAGCCCGAC
CGCTGCGCCTTATCCGGTAACTATCGTCTTGAGTCCAACCCGGTAAGACACGACTTATCGCCACTGGCAG
CAGCCACTGGTAACAGGATTAGCAGAGCGAGGTATGTAGGCGGTGCTACAGAGTTCTTGAAGTGGTGGCC
TAACTACGGCTACACTAGAAGAACAGTATTTGGTATCTGCGCTCTGCTGAAGCCAGTTACCTTCGGAAAA
AGAGTTGGTAGCTCTTGATCCGGCAAACAAACCACCGCTGGTAGCGGTGGTTTTTTTGTTTGCAAGCAGC
AGATTACGCGCAGAAAAAAAGGATCTCAAGAAGATCCTTTGATCTTTTCTACGGGGTCTGACGCTCAGTG
GAACGAAAACTCACGTTAAGGGATTTTGGTCATGAGATTATCAAAAAGGATCTTCACCTAGATCCTTTTA
AATTAAAAATGAAGTTTTAAATCAATCTAAAGTATATATGAGTAAACTTGGTCTGACAGTTACCAATGCT
TAATCAGTGAGGCACCTATCTCAGCGATCTGTCTATTTCGTTCATCCATAGTTGCCTGACTCCCCGTCGT
GTAGATAACTACGATACGGGAGGGCTTACCATCTGGCCCCAGTGCTGCAATGATACCGCGAGACCCACGC
TCACCGGCTCCAGATTTATCAGCAATAAACCAGCCAGCCGGAAGGGCCGAGCGCAGAAGTGGTCCTGCAA
CTTTATCCGCCTCCATCCAGTCTATTAATTGTTGCCGGGAAGCTAGAGTAAGTAGTTCGCCAGTTAATAG
TTTGCGCAACGTTGTTGCCATTGCTACAGGCATCGTGGTGTCACGCTCGTCGTTTGGTATGGCTTCATTC
AGCTCCGGTTCCCAACGATCAAGGCGAGTTACATGATCCCCCATGTTGTGCAAAAAAGCGGTTAGCTCCT
TCGGTCCTCCGATCGTTGTCAGAAGTAAGTTGGCCGCAGTGTTATCACTCATGGTTATGGCAGCACTGCA
TAATTCTCTTACTGTCATGCCATCCGTAAGATGCTTTTCTGTGACTGGTGAGTACTCAACCAAGTCATTC
TGAGAATAGTGTATGCGGCGACCGAGTTGCTCTTGCCCGGCGTCAATACGGGATAATACCGCGCCACATA
GCAGAACTTTAAAAGTGCTCATCATTGGAAAACGTTCTTCGGGGCGAAAACTCTCAAGGATCTTACCGCT
GTTGAGATCCAGTTCGATGTAACCCACTCGTGCACCCAACTGATCTTCAGCATCTTTTACTTTCACCAGC
GTTTCTGGGTGAGCAAAAACAGGAAGGCAAAATGCCGCAAAAAAGGGAATAAGGGCGACACGGAAATGTT
GAATACTCATACTCTTCCTTTTTCAATATTATTGAAGCATTTATCAGGGTTATTGTCTCATGAGCGGATA
CATATTTGAATGTATTTAGAAAAATAAACAAATAGGGGTTCCGCGCACATTTCCCCGAAAAGTGCCACCT
G
[124 nt withheld, positions 4482-4605]
C
[91 nt withheld, positions 4607-4697]
A
[49 nt withheld, positions 4699-4747]
CCTTTGACGTTGGAGTCCACGTTCTTT
[37 nt withheld, positions 4775-4811]
ACCCTATCTCGGTCTATTCTTTTGATTTATAAGGGATTTTGCCGATTTCGGCCTATTGGTTAAAAAATGA
GCTGATTTAACAAAAATTTAACGCGAATTTTAACAAAATATTAACGCTTACAATTTGCCATTCGCCATTC
AGGCTGCGCAACTGTTGGGAAGGGCGATCGGTGCGGGCCTCTTCGCTATTACGCCAGCCCAAGCTACCAT
GATAAGTAAGTAATATTAAGGTACGGGAGGTACTTGGAGCGGCCGCAATAAAATATCTTTATTTTCATTA
CATCTGTGTGTTGGTTTTTTGTGTGAATCGATAGTACTAACATACGCTCTCCATCAAAACAAAACGAAAC
AAAACAAACTAGCAAAATAGGCTGTCCCCAGTGCAAGTGCAGGTGCCAGAACATTTCTCTATCGATAGGT
ACCGAGCTCGAGTTGCCAGGGCTTCATTGAGGTGATGTGCCTGGAGGGCTGGGGGGGATTTAGGGTCCGA
TGGATGAAACAGATCCATTGCTTTTTAACTAGTGTGGACCAGCAGCAAGCCTAAGCTCG
Features (pLannotate 1.2.2; 13 found; start..end, strand, type, name):
    888..1033    +  promoter       HSV TK promoter: herpes simplex virus thymidine kinase promoter
   1111..1243    +  intron         chimeric intron: chimera between introns from human β-globin and immunoglobulin heavy chain genes
   1303..2019    +  CDS            Citrine: Citrine is a basic (constitutively fluorescent) yellow fluorescent protein published in 2001, derived from Aequorea victoria. It has moderate acid sensitivity.
   2191..2312    -  polyA_signal   SV40 poly(A) signal: SV40 polyadenylation signal
   2335..2403    -  CDS            large T antigen (fragment): large T antigen from SV40 (simian virus 40)
   2419..2551    +  CDS            TcR (fragment): tetracycline efflux protein; tet; confers resistance to tetracycline
   2731..3319    -  rep_origin     ori: high-copy-number ColE1/pMB1/pBR322/pUC origin of replication
   3490..4350    -  CDS            AmpR: β-lactamase; bla; confers resistance to ampicillin, carbenicillin, and related antibiotics
   4351..4455    -  promoter       AmpR promoter: bla
   4482..4910    +  rep_origin     f1 ori (sequence partly withheld): f1 bacteriophage origin of replication; arrow indicates direction of (+) strand synthesis
   4942..5009    -  CDS            lacZα (fragment): LacZα fragment of β-galactosidase; lacZ fragment
   5068..5116    +  polyA_signal   poly(A) signal: synthetic polyadenylation signal
   5130..5221    +  misc_feature   pause site: RNA polymerase II transcriptional pause signal from the human α2 globin gene
