[The description below was written by a language model from this plasmid's Addgene catalogue record and pLannotate feature annotations shown in this document.]
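Description:
pTK_Pax7_enh_218_Citrine is an enhancer reporter plasmid built on the pTK_BsmBI_Citrine backbone. It is designed to test whether a candidate cis-regulatory element from the chicken (G. gallus) Pax7 locus can drive tissue-specific expression. The insert, Pax7_enh_218, sits upstream of a herpes simplex virus thymidine kinase minimal promoter. This promoter has little activity of its own, so it mainly supports transcription when an active enhancer is placed next to it. Downstream of the promoter are a chimeric β-globin/immunoglobulin intron, which generally improves transcript processing and expression, the coding sequence for the yellow fluorescent protein Citrine, and an SV40 polyadenylation signal. Citrine fluorescence therefore reports where and when the enhancer is active.

A synthetic poly(A) signal and an RNA polymerase II transcriptional pause site from the human α2 globin gene lie upstream of the enhancer cloning region. Together they limit read-through transcription from the backbone, which lowers reporter background. The plasmid is propagated in E. coli through a ColE1/pUC-type origin and selected with ampicillin through β-lactamase. An f1 origin is also present. The short lacZα, tetracycline-resistance and SV40 large T antigen fragments are non-functional remnants of earlier vectors.

The records disagree in two places. The catalogue lists a 4,670 bp backbone and a 2,200 bp insert, yet the full sequence is only 5,360 nt, and the unannotated region upstream of the TK promoter is well under 2,200 bp, so the stated sizes should be treated with caution. The catalogue also describes the plasmid as low copy, while the annotated origin is a high-copy type. The associated study concerns the neural crest gene regulatory network in vivo, but the record does not state how the plasmid is delivered.
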