Addgene plasmid #130607: pTK_Pax7_enh_218_Citrine
Purpose: enhancer reporter
Depositing lab: Tatjana Sauka-Spengler. Publication: Reconstruction of the Global Neural Crest Gene Regulatory Network In Vivo. Williams RM, Candido-Ferreira I, Repapi E, Gavriouchkina D, Senanayake U, Ling ITC, Telenius J, Taylor S, Hughes J, Sauka-Spengler T. Dev Cell. 2019 Oct 21;51(2):255-276.e7. doi: 10.1016/j.devcel.2019.10.003. PubMed 31639368.
Backbone
  Vector backbone: pTK_BsmBI_Citrine
  Backbone size w/o insert (bp): 4670
  Vector type: enhancer reporter
Growth in bacteria
  Bacterial resistance: Ampicillin, 100 μg/mL
  Growth temperature: 37°C
  Growth strain: DH5alpha
  Copy number: Low Copy
Gene/Insert
  Gene/Insert name: Pax7_enh_218
  Species: G. gallus (chicken)
  Insert size (bp): 2200
  Promoter: thymidine kinase minimal promoter
  Cloning method: Restriction Enzyme; 5′ cloning site Unknown (unknown if destroyed)
  Sequencing primers: 5′ pTK forward CTAGCAAAATAGGCTGTCCC; 3′ pTK reverse ATATTTCTTCCGGGGACACC
Terms and licenses: Academic/Nonprofit Terms; Industry Terms: Not Available to Industry
How to cite: pTK_Pax7_enh_218_Citrine was a gift from Tatjana Sauka-Spengler (Addgene plasmid # 130607 ; http://n2t.net/addgene:130607 ; RRID:Addgene_130607)
